Addgene plasmid #49633: pTH-NH(G)-Fok1
Purpose: (Empty Backbone) Destination vector for TALEN with TALEColor Backbone
Depositing lab: Thoru Pederson. Depositing organization: University of Massachusetts, Worcester. Publication: Visualization of repetitive DNA sequences in human chromosomes with transcription activator-like effectors. Ma H, Reyes-Gutierrez P, Pederson T. Proc Natl Acad Sci U S A. 2013 Dec 9. 10.1073/pnas.1319097110 PubMed 24324157.
Backbone
  Vector backbone: pcDNA4/TO
  Backbone manufacturer: Invitrogen
  Backbone size (bp): 5500
  Vector type: Mammalian Expression, TALEN
  Promoter: CMV
  Selectable markers: Hygromycin
Growth in bacteria
  Bacterial resistance: Chloramphenicol and Ampicillin, 25 & 100 μg/mL
  Growth temperature: 37°C
  Growth strain: ccdB Survival
  Copy number: High Copy
Gene/Insert
  Cloning method: Restriction Enzyme
Terms and licenses: Academic/Nonprofit Terms; Industry Terms: Not Available to Industry
Depositor comments: This destination vector for TALEs is compatible with the Zhang Lab TALE Toolbox.
How to cite: pTH-NH(G)-Fok1 was a gift from Thoru Pederson (Addgene plasmid # 49633 ; http://n2t.net/addgene:49633 ; RRID:Addgene_49633)
