[The description below was written by a language model from this plasmid's Addgene catalogue record and pLannotate feature annotations shown in this document.]
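Description:
pTH-NH(G)-Fok1 is an empty mammalian expression destination vector for assembling TALE nucleases, built on the pcDNA4/TO backbone and carrying the TALE scaffold used in the depositors' TALEColor system. Expression is driven by the CMV enhancer/promoter. It is followed by short tet-operator-like matches, consistent with the tetracycline-regulatable CMV/TO promoter of the parent vector, so transcription should be repressible in cells expressing Tet repressor and constitutive otherwise.

Downstream lies a TALE N-terminal segment (annotated by homology to AvrXa10), then a bacterial stuffer cassette containing a chloramphenicol acetyltransferase gene and the ccdB toxin gene, then a TALE C-terminal segment (homologous to AvrBs3) followed closely by a FokI nuclease-derived fragment and a bGH polyadenylation signal. A custom array of TALE repeats is cloned in place of the CmR/ccdB cassette. This joins the flanking TALE segments to the FokI domain, and loss of ccdB provides counter-selection against uncut vector. The record states that cloning is by restriction enzyme and that the vector is compatible with a widely used TALE assembly toolbox. The "NH(G)" in the name probably denotes an NH repeat-variable diresidue, which recognises guanine, in the final half repeat, but the record does not say so explicitly.

The plasmid replicates from a high-copy ColE1/pUC-type origin and also carries an f1 origin. Bacterial selection uses ampicillin together with chloramphenicol, and the unmodified vector must be propagated in a ccdB-tolerant strain. For mammalian cells, an SV40 promoter drives a hygromycin resistance gene with an SV40 poly(A) signal. A residual fragment of the bleomycin-family resistance gene suggests hygromycin replaced the original backbone marker.
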