Features (pLannotate 1.2.2; 28 found; start..end, strand, type, name):
     27..79      -  misc_feature   bom (fragment): basis of mobility region from pBR322
    234..613     +  enhancer       CMV enhancer: human cytomegalovirus immediate early enhancer
    614..817     +  promoter       CMV promoter: human cytomegalovirus (CMV) immediate early promoter
    819..838     +  promoter       PLtetO-1 promoter (fragment): modified phage lambda PL promoter with tet operator sites (Lutz and Bujard, 1997)
    840..859     +  promoter       PLtetO-1 promoter (fragment): modified phage lambda PL promoter with tet operator sites (Lutz and Bujard, 1997)
    867..900     +  promoter       TRE3GV promoter (fragment): 3rd-generation Tet-responsive promoter that can be activated by binding of Tet-On® 3G, optimized for retroviral and lentiviral vectors
   1076..1543    +  CDS            avrXa10 (fragment): AVX10_XANOO - Experimental evidence at protein level: Swiss-Prot protein existence level 1. Avirulence protein. Induces the hypersensitive response (HR)in rice plants carrying the resistance gene Xa10. Activity depends on the presence of the core repeat domains; replacement with repeat domains from other proteins (AvrBs3 of X.euvesicatoria (AC P14727) or AvrXa7 of this organism) does not elicit the HR. Probably acts as a transcription factor in its host plant (rice) to induce plant resistance or disease. From Xanthomonas oryzae pv. oryzae.
   1574..1604    +  promoter       lac UV5 promoter: E. coli lac promoter with an "up" mutation
   1628..1657    +  promoter       cat promoter (fragment): promoter of the E. coli cat gene encoding chloramphenicol acetyltransferase
   1658..2317    +  CDS            CmR: chloramphenicol acetyltransferase; cat; confers resistance to chloramphenicol
   2496..2654    +  CDS            ccdA (fragment): CCDA_ECO57 - Also known as H, letA. Experimental evidence at protein level: Swiss-Prot protein existence level 1. Antitoxin component of a type II toxin-antitoxin (TA) system which inhibits the post-segregational killing (PSK) of plasmid-free cells, also referred to as a plasmid addiction system. Binds to and blocks the activity of CcdB; will also remove bound CcdB protein from the CcdB-GyrA complex by forming a CcdA-CcdB complex, a process termed rejuvenation. Functions as a transcriptional corepressor for the ccdAB operon, repression also requires CcdB (By similarity). From Escherichia coli
   2659..2961    +  CDS            ccdB: CCDB_ECOLI - Also known as G, letB, letD. Experimental evidence at protein level: Swiss-Prot protein existence level 1. Toxic component of a type II toxin-antitoxin (TA) system, functioning in plasmid maintainence. Responsible for the post- segregational killing (PSK) of plasmid-free cells, also referred to as a plasmid addiction system. Half-life of over 2 hours. Cell killing by CcdB is accompanied by filamentation, defects in chromosome and plasmid segregation, defects in cell division, formation of anucleate cells, decreased DNA synthesis and plasmid loss. Interferes with the activity of DN
   3073..3261    +  CDS            avrBs3 (fragment): AVRB3_XANEU - Experimental evidence at protein level: Swiss-Prot protein existence level 1. Avirulence protein. Acts as a transcription factor in C.annuum plants. In susceptible plants lacking the Bs3 resistance gene induces expression of a number of genes, including genes homologous to a family of auxin-induced genes, alpha-expansin genes, pectate lyase, anthocyanidin glucoside rhamnosyl transferase and at least one transcription factor, UPA20. Their expression leads to plant hypertrophy in mesophyll cells, probably mainly mediated by UPA20 (PubMed:17962565). In resistant plants induces the h
   3268..3870    +  CDS            fokIR (fragment): T2F1_PLAOK - Also known as rfoKI. Experimental evidence at protein level: Swiss-Prot protein existence level 1. Recognizes the double-stranded sequence 5'-GGATG-3'/3'-CATCC- 5' and cleaves respectively 14 bases after G-1 and 13 bases before C-1. From Planomicrobium okeanokoites (Planococcus okeanokoites) (Flavobacterium okeanokoites).
   3917..4141    +  polyA_signal   bGH poly(A) signal: bovine growth hormone polyadenylation signal
   4145..4166    +  promoter       SV40 promoter (fragment): SV40 enhancer and early promoter
   4187..4615    +  rep_origin     f1 ori (sequence partly withheld): f1 bacteriophage origin of replication; arrow indicates direction of (+) strand synthesis
   4629..4958    +  promoter       SV40 promoter: SV40 enhancer and early promoter
   5007..6032    +  CDS            HygR: aminoglycoside phosphotransferase from E. coli; aph(4)-Ia; confers resistance to hygromycin
   6042..6167    +  CDS            ble (fragment): BLE_KLEPN - Experimental evidence at protein level: Swiss-Prot protein existence level 1. Binding protein with a strong affinity to the bleomycin family of antibiotics. Binds to CL990; an antimitotic-antibiotic compound. From Klebsiella pneumoniae.
   6162..6283    +  polyA_signal   SV40 poly(A) signal: SV40 polyadenylation signal
   6356..6372    -  protein_bind   lac operator: The lac repressor binds to the lac operator to inhibit transcription in E. coli. This inhibition can be relieved by adding lactose or isopropyl-β-D-thiogalactopyranoside (IPTG). lac repressor encoded by lacI
   6380..6410    -  promoter       lac promoter: promoter for the E. coli lac operon
   6425..6446    -  protein_bind   CAP binding site: CAP binding activates transcription in the presence of cAMP. E. coli catabolite activator protein
   6459..6551    -  CDS            lacI (fragment): lac repressor; lacI; The lac repressor binds to the lac operator to inhibit transcription in E. coli. This inhibition can be relieved by adding lactose or isopropyl-β-D-thiogalactopyranoside (IPTG).
   6734..7319    -  rep_origin     ori: high-copy-number ColE1/pMB1/pBR322/pUC origin of replication
   7490..8350    -  CDS            AmpR: β-lactamase; bla; confers resistance to ampicillin, carbenicillin, and related antibiotics
   8351..8455    -  promoter       AmpR promoter: bla
>Addgene plasmid #49633 | pTH-NH(G)-Fok1 | depositor full sequence | sequence record 74770 | pTH-NH(G)-Fok1 sequence 8486 bps
ACGGATCGGGAGATCTCCCGATCCCCTATGGTGCACTCTCAGTACAATCTGCTCTGATGCCGCATAGTTA
AGCCAGTATCTGCTCCCTGCTTGTGTGTTGGAGGTCGCTGAGTAGTGCGCGAGCAAAATTTAAGCTACAA
CAAGGCAAGGCTTGACCGACAATTCCATGAAGAATCTGCTTAGGGTTAGGCGTTTTGCGCTGCTTCGCGA
TGTACGGGCCAGATATACGCGTTGACATTGATTATTGACTAGTTATTAATAGTAATCAATTACGGGGTCA
TTAGTTCATAGCCCATATATGGAGTTCCGCGTTACATAACTTACGGTAAATGGCCCGCCTGGCTGACCGC
CCAACGACCCCCGCCCATTGACGTCAATAATGACGTATGTTCCCATAGTAACGCCAATAGGGACTTTCCA
TTGACGTCAATGGGTGGAGTATTTACGGTAAACTGCCCACTTGGCAGTACATCAAGTGTATCATATGCCA
AGTACGCCCCCTATTGACGTCAATGACGGTAAATGGCCCGCCTGGCATTATGCCCAGTACATGACCTTAT
GGGACTTTCCTACTTGGCAGTACATCTACGTATTAGTCATCGCTATTACCATGGTGATGCGGTTTTGGCA
GTACATCAATGGGCGTGGATAGCGGTTTGACTCACGGGGATTTCCAAGTCTCCACCCCATTGACGTCAAT
GGGAGTTTGTTTTGGCACCAAAATCAACGGGACTTTCCAAAATGTCGTAACAACTCCGCCCCATTGACGC
AAATGGGCGGTAGGCGTGTACGGTGGGAGGTCTATATAAGCAGAGCTCTCCCTATCAGTGATAGAGATCT
CCCTATCAGTGATAGAGATCGTCGACGAGCTCGTTTAGTGAACCGTCAGATCGCCTGGAGACGCCATCCA
CGCTGTTTTGACCTCCATAGAAGACACCGGGACCGATCCAGCCTGGCGCGCCGGTTCTGGATCCGGTTCT
CAATTGGGTTCTACCGGTTAGGGGCCACCATGGACTATAAGGACCACGACGGAGACTACAAGGATCATGA
TATTGATTACAAAGACGATGACGATAAGATGGCCCCAAAGAAGAAGCGGAAGGTCGGTATCCACGGAGTC
CCAGCAGCCGTAGATTTGAGAACTTTGGGATATTCACAGCAGCAGCAGGAAAAGATCAAGCCCAAAGTGA
GGTCGACAGTCGCGCAGCATCACGAAGCGCTGGTGGGTCATGGGTTTACACATGCCCACATCGTAGCCTT
GTCGCAGCACCCTGCAGCCCTTGGCACGGTCGCCGTCAAGTACCAGGACATGATTGCGGCGTTGCCGGAA
GCCACACATGAGGCGATCGTCGGTGTGGGGAAACAGTGGAGCGGAGCCCGAGCGCTTGAGGCCCTGTTGA
CGGTCGCGGGAGAGCTGAGAGGGCCTCCCCTTCAGCTGGACACGGGCCAGTTGCTGAAGATCGCGAAGCG
GGGAGGAGTCACGGCGGTCGAGGCGGTGCACGCGTGGCGCAATGCGCTCACGGGAGCACCCCTCAACCTG
ACAGAGACCGCGGCCGCATTAGGCACCCCAGGCTTTACACTTTATGCTTCCGGCTCGTATAATGTGTGGA
TTTTGAGTTAGGATCCGTCGAGATTTTCAGGAGCTAAGGAAGCTAAAATGGAGAAAAAAATCACTGGATA
TACCACCGTTGATATATCCCAATGGCATCGTAAAGAACATTTTGAGGCATTTCAGTCAGTTGCTCAATGT
ACCTATAACCAGACCGTTCAGCTGGATATTACGGCCTTTTTAAAGACCGTAAAGAAAAATAAGCACAAGT
TTTATCCGGCCTTTATTCACATTCTTGCCCGCCTGATGAATGCTCATCCGGAATTCCGTATGGCAATGAA
AGACGGTGAGCTGGTGATATGGGATAGTGTTCACCCTTGTTACACCGTTTTCCATGAGCAAACTGAAACG
TTTTCATCGCTCTGGAGTGAATACCACGACGATTTCCGGCAGTTTCTACACATATATTCGCAAGATGTGG
CGTGTTACGGTGAAAACCTGGCCTATTTCCCTAAAGGGTTTATTGAGAATATGTTTTTCGTCTCAGCCAA
TCCCTGGGTGAGTTTCACCAGTTTTGATTTAAACGTGGCCAATATGGACAACTTCTTCGCCCCCGTTTTC
ACCATGGGCAAATATTATACGCAAGGCGACAAGGTGCTGATGCCGCTGGCGATTCAGGTTCATCATGCCG
TTTGTGATGGCTTCCATGTCGGCAGAATGCTTAATGAATTACAACAGTACTGCGATGAGTGGCAGGGCGG
GGCGTAAAGATCTGGATCCGGCTTACTAAAAGCCAGATAACAGTATGCGTATTTGCGCGCTGATTTTTGC
GGTATAAGAATATATACTGATATGTATACCCGAAGTATGTCAAAAAGAGGTATGCTATGAAGCAGCGTAT
TACAGTGACAGTTGACAGCGACAGCTATCAGTTGCTCAAGGCATATATGATGTCAATATCTCCGGTCTGG
TAAGCACAACCATGCAGAATGAAGCCCGTCGTCTGCGTGCCGAACGCTGGAAAGCGGAAAATCAGGAAGG
GATGGCTGAGGTCGCCCGGTTTATTGAAATGAACGGCTCTTTTGCTGACGAGAACAGGGGCTGGTGAAAT
GCAGTTTAAGGTTTACACCTATAAAAGAGAGAGCCGTTATCGTCTGTTTGTGGATGTACAGAGTGATATT
ATTGACACGCCCGGGCGACGGATGGTGATCCCCCTGGCCAGTGCACGTCTGCTGTCAGATAAAGTCTCCC
GTGAACTTTACCCGGTGGTGCATATCGGGGATGAAAGCTGGCGCATGATGACCACCGATATGGCCAGTGT
GCCGGTCTCCGTTATCGGGGAAGAAGTGGCTGATCTCAGCCACCGCGAAAATGACATCAAAAACGCCATT
AACCTGATGTTCTGGGGAATATAAATGTCAGGCTCCCTTATACACAGCCAGTCTGCAGGTCGACGGTCTC
GACTCACGCCTGAGCAGGTAGTGGCTATTGCATCCAACCACGGGGGCAGACCCGCACTGGAGTCAATCGT
GGCCCAGCTTTCGAGGCCGGACCCCGCGCTGGCCGCACTCACTAATGATCATCTTGTAGCGCTGGCCTGC
CTCGGCGGACGACCCGCCTTGGATGCGGTGAAGAAGGGGCTCCCGCACGCGCCTGCATTGATTAAGCGGA
CCAACAGAAGGATTCCCGAGAGGACATCACATCGAGTGGCAGGCCTGCAGGGAAGTGGTTCCCAACTCGT
GAAGAGTGAACTTGAGGAGAAAAAGTCGGAGCTGCGGCACAAATTGAAATACGTACCGCATGAATACATC
GAACTTATCGAAATTGCTAGGAACTCGACTCAAGACAGAATCCTTGAGATGAAGGTAATGGAGTTCTTTA
TGAAGGTTTATGGATACCGAGGGAAGCATCTCGGTGGATCACGAAAACCCGACGGAGCAATCTATACGGT
GGGGAGCCCGATTGATTACGGAGTGATCGTCGACACGAAAGCCTACAGCGGTGGGTACAATCTTCCCATC
GGGCAGGCAGATGAGATGCAACGTTATGTCGAAGAAAATCAGACCAGGAACAAACACATCAATCCAAATG
AGTGGTGGAAAGTGTATCCTTCATCAGTGACCGAGTTTAAGTTTTTGTTTGTCTCTGGGCATTTCAAAGG
CAACTATAAGGCCCAGCTCACACGGTTGAATCACATTACGAACTGCAATGGTGCGGTTTTGTCCGTAGAG
GAACTGCTCATTGGTGGAGAAATGATCAAAGCGGGAACTCTGACACTGGAAGAAGTCAGACGCAAGTTTA
ACAATGGCGAGATCAATTTCCGCTCATAATCTAGAGGGCCCGTTTAAACCCGCTGATCAGCCTCGACTGT
GCCTTCTAGTTGCCAGCCATCTGTTGTTTGCCCCTCCCCCGTGCCTTCCTTGACCCTGGAAGGTGCCACT
CCCACTGTCCTTTCCTAATAAAATGAGGAAATTGCATCGCATTGTCTGAGTAGGTGTCATTCTATTCTGG
GGGGTGGGGTGGGGCAGGACAGCAAGGGGGAGGATTGGGAAGACAATAGCAGGCATGCTGGGGATGCGGT
GGGCTCTATGGCTTCTGAGGCGGAAAGAACCAGCTGGGGCTCTAGGGGGTATCCCC
[124 nt withheld, positions 4187-4310]
C
[91 nt withheld, positions 4312-4402]
A
[49 nt withheld, positions 4404-4452]
CCTTTGACGTTGGAGTCCACGTTCTTT
[37 nt withheld, positions 4480-4516]
ACCCTATCTCGGTCTATTCTTTTGATTTATAAGGGATTTTGCCGATTTCGGCCTATTGGTTAAAAAATGA
GCTGATTTAACAAAAATTTAACGCGAATTAATTCTGTGGAATGTGTGTCAGTTAGGGTGTGGAAAGTCCC
CAGGCTCCCCAGCAGGCAGAAGTATGCAAAGCATGCATCTCAATTAGTCAGCAACCAGGTGTGGAAAGTC
CCCAGGCTCCCCAGCAGGCAGAAGTATGCAAAGCATGCATCTCAATTAGTCAGCAACCATAGTCCCGCCC
CTAACTCCGCCCATCCCGCCCCTAACTCCGCCCAGTTCCGCCCATTCTCCGCCCCATGGCTGACTAATTT
TTTTTATTTATGCAGAGGCCGAGGCCGCCTCTGCCTCTGAGCTATTCCAGAAGTAGTGAGGAGGCTTTTT
TGGAGGCCTAGGCTTTTGCAAAAAGCTCCCGGGAGCTTGTATATCCATTTTCGGATCTGATCAGCACGTG
ATGAAAAAGCCTGAACTCACCGCGACGTCTGTCGAGAAGTTTCTGATCGAAAAGTTCGACAGCGTCTCCG
ACCTGATGCAGCTCTCGGAGGGCGAAGAATCTCGTGCTTTCAGCTTCGATGTAGGAGGGCGTGGATATGT
CCTGCGGGTAAATAGCTGCGCCGATGGTTTCTACAAAGATCGTTATGTTTATCGGCACTTTGCATCGGCC
GCGCTCCCGATTCCGGAAGTGCTTGACATTGGGGAATTCAGCGAGAGCCTGACCTATTGCATCTCCCGCC
GTGCACAGGGTGTCACGTTGCAAGACCTGCCTGAAACCGAACTGCCCGCTGTTCTGCAGCCGGTCGCGGA
GGCCATGGATGCGATCGCTGCGGCCGATCTTAGCCAGACGAGCGGGTTCGGCCCATTCGGACCGCAAGGA
ATCGGTCAATACACTACATGGCGTGATTTCATATGCGCGATTGCTGATCCCCATGTGTATCACTGGCAAA
CTGTGATGGACGACACCGTCAGTGCGTCCGTCGCGCAGGCTCTCGATGAGCTGATGCTTTGGGCCGAGGA
CTGCCCCGAAGTCCGGCACCTCGTGCACGCGGATTTCGGCTCCAACAATGTCCTGACGGACAATGGCCGC
ATAACAGCGGTCATTGACTGGAGCGAGGCGATGTTCGGGGATTCCCAATACGAGGTCGCCAACATCTTCT
TCTGGAGGCCGTGGTTGGCTTGTATGGAGCAGCAGACGCGCTACTTCGAGCGGAGGCATCCGGAGCTTGC
AGGATCGCCGCGGCTCCGGGCGTATATGCTCCGCATTGGTCTTGACCAACTCTATCAGAGCTTGGTTGAC
GGCAATTTCGATGATGCAGCTTGGGCGCAGGGTCGATGCGACGCAATCGTCCGATCCGGAGCCGGGACTG
TCGGGCGTACACAAATCGCCCGCAGAAGCGCGGCCGTCTGGACCGATGGCTGTGTAGAAGTACTCGCCGA
TAGTGGAAACCGACGCCCCAGCACTCGTCCGAGGGCAAAGGAATAGCACGTGCTACGAGATTTCGATTCC
ACCGCCGCCTTCTATGAAAGGTTGGGCTTCGGAATCGTTTTCCGGGACGCCGGCTGGATGATCCTCCAGC
GCGGGGATCTCATGCTGGAGTTCTTCGCCCACCCCAACTTGTTTATTGCAGCTTATAATGGTTACAAATA
AAGCAATAGCATCACAAATTTCACAAATAAAGCATTTTTTTCACTGCATTCTAGTTGTGGTTTGTCCAAA
CTCATCAATGTATCTTATCATGTCTGTATACCGTCGACCTCTAGCTAGAGCTTGGCGTAATCATGGTCAT
AGCTGTTTCCTGTGTGAAATTGTTATCCGCTCACAATTCCACACAACATACGAGCCGGAAGCATAAAGTG
TAAAGCCTGGGGTGCCTAATGAGTGAGCTAACTCACATTAATTGCGTTGCGCTCACTGCCCGCTTTCCAG
TCGGGAAACCTGTCGTGCCAGCTGCATTAATGAATCGGCCAACGCGCGGGGAGAGGCGGTTTGCGTATTG
GGCGCTCTTCCGCTTCCTCGCTCACTGACTCGCTGCGCTCGGTCGTTCGGCTGCGGCGAGCGGTATCAGC
TCACTCAAAGGCGGTAATACGGTTATCCACAGAATCAGGGGATAACGCAGGAAAGAACATGTGAGCAAAA
GGCCAGCAAAAGGCCAGGAACCGTAAAAAGGCCGCGTTGCTGGCGTTTTTCCATAGGCTCCGCCCCCCTG
ACGAGCATCACAAAAATCGACGCTCAAGTCAGAGGTGGCGAAACCCGACAGGACTATAAAGATACCAGGC
GTTTCCCCCTGGAAGCTCCCTCGTGCGCTCTCCTGTTCCGACCCTGCCGCTTACCGGATACCTGTCCGCC
TTTCTCCCTTCGGGAAGCGTGGCGCTTTCTCATAGCTCACGCTGTAGGTATCTCAGTTCGGTGTAGGTCG
TTCGCTCCAAGCTGGGCTGTGTGCACGAACCCCCCGTTCAGCCCGACCGCTGCGCCTTATCCGGTAACTA
TCGTCTTGAGTCCAACCCGGTAAGACACGACTTATCGCCACTGGCAGCAGCCACTGGTAACAGGATTAGC
AGAGCGAGGTATGTAGGCGGTGCTACAGAGTTCTTGAAGTGGTGGCCTAACTACGGCTACACTAGAAGAA
CAGTATTTGGTATCTGCGCTCTGCTGAAGCCAGTTACCTTCGGAAAAAGAGTTGGTAGCTCTTGATCCGG
CAAACAAACCACCGCTGGTAGCGGTTTTTTTGTTTGCAAGCAGCAGATTACGCGCAGAAAAAAAGGATCT
CAAGAAGATCCTTTGATCTTTTCTACGGGGTCTGACGCTCAGTGGAACGAAAACTCACGTTAAGGGATTT
TGGTCATGAGATTATCAAAAAGGATCTTCACCTAGATCCTTTTAAATTAAAAATGAAGTTTTAAATCAAT
CTAAAGTATATATGAGTAAACTTGGTCTGACAGTTACCAATGCTTAATCAGTGAGGCACCTATCTCAGCG
ATCTGTCTATTTCGTTCATCCATAGTTGCCTGACTCCCCGTCGTGTAGATAACTACGATACGGGAGGGCT
TACCATCTGGCCCCAGTGCTGCAATGATACCGCGAGAACCACGCTCACCGGCTCCAGATTTATCAGCAAT
AAACCAGCCAGCCGGAAGGGCCGAGCGCAGAAGTGGTCCTGCAACTTTATCCGCCTCCATCCAGTCTATT
AATTGTTGCCGGGAAGCTAGAGTAAGTAGTTCGCCAGTTAATAGTTTGCGCAACGTTGTTGCCATTGCTA
CAGGCATCGTGGTGTCACGCTCGTCGTTTGGTATGGCTTCATTCAGCTCCGGTTCCCAACGATCAAGGCG
AGTTACATGATCCCCCATGTTGTGCAAAAAAGCGGTTAGCTCCTTCGGTCCTCCGATCGTTGTCAGAAGT
AAGTTGGCCGCAGTGTTATCACTCATGGTTATGGCAGCACTGCATAATTCTCTTACTGTCATGCCATCCG
TAAGATGCTTTTCTGTGACTGGTGAGTACTCAACCAAGTCATTCTGAGAATAGTGTATGCGGCGACCGAG
TTGCTCTTGCCCGGCGTCAATACGGGATAATACCGCGCCACATAGCAGAACTTTAAAAGTGCTCATCATT
GGAAAACGTTCTTCGGGGCGAAAACTCTCAAGGATCTTACCGCTGTTGAGATCCAGTTCGATGTAACCCA
CTCGTGCACCCAACTGATCTTCAGCATCTTTTACTTTCACCAGCGTTTCTGGGTGAGCAAAAACAGGAAG
GCAAAATGCCGCAAAAAAGGGAATAAGGGCGACACGGAAATGTTGAATACTCATACTCTTCCTTTTTCAA
TATTATTGAAGCATTTATCAGGGTTATTGTCTCATGAGCGGATACATATTTGAATGTATTTAGAAAAATA
AACAAATAGGGGTTCCGCGCACATTTCCCCGAAAAGTGCCACCTGACGTC
