>Addgene plasmid #49633 | pTH-NH(G)-Fok1 | addgene partial sequence | sequence record 76220 | CMV-F 5'-CGCAAATGGGCGGTAGGCGTG-3'
CTATATAAGCAGAGCTCTCCCTATCAGTGATAGAGATCTCCCTATCAGTGATAGAGATCGTCGACGAGCT
CGTTTAGTGAACCGTCAGATCGCCTGGAGACGCCATCCACGCTGTTTTGACCTCCATAGAAGACACCGGG
ACCGATCCAGCCTGGCGCGCCGGTTCTGGATCCGGTTCTCAATTGGGTTCTACCGGTTAGGGGCCACCAT
GGACTATAAGGACCACGACGGAGACTACAAGGATCATGATATTGATTACAAAGACGATGACGATAAGATG
GCCCCAAAGAAGAAGCGGAAGGTCGGTATCCACGGAGTCCCAGCAGCCGTAGATTTGAGAACTTTGGGAT
ATTCACAGCAGCAGCAGGAAAAGATCAAGCCCAAAGTGAGGTCGACAGTCGCGCAGCATCACGAAGCGCT
GGTGGGTCATGGGTTTACACATGCCCACATCGTAGCCTTGTCGCAGCACCCTGCAGCCCTTGGCACGGTC
GCCGTCAAGTACCAGGACATGATTGCGGCGTTGCCGGAAGCCACACATGAGGCGATCGTCGGTGTGGGGA
AACAGTGGAGCGGAGCCCGAGCGCTTGAGGCCCTGTTGACGGTCGCGGGAGAGCTGAGAGGGCCTCCCCT
TCAGCTGGACACGGGCCAGTTGCTGAAGATCGCGAAGCGGGGAGGAGTCACGGCGGTCGAGGCGGTGCAC
GCGTGGCGCAATGCGCTCACGGGAGCACCCCTCAACCTGACAGAGACCGCGGCCGCATTAGGCACCCCAG
GCTTTACACTTTATGCTTCCGGCTCGTATAATGTGTGGATTTTGAGTTAGGATCCGTCGAGATTTTCAGG
AGCTAAGGAAGCTAAAATGGAGAAAAAAATCACTGGATATACCACCGTTGATATATCCCAATGGCATCGT
AAAGAACATTTTGAGGCATTTCAGTCAGTTGCTCAATGTACCTATAACCAGACCGTTCAGCTGGATATTA
CGGCCTTTTTAAAGA
