>Addgene plasmid #49633 | pTH-NH(G)-Fok1 | addgene partial sequence | sequence record 76595 | ccdb-fwd 5'-GCATGATGACCACCGATATG-3'
GTCTCCGTTATCGGGGAAGAAGTGGCTGATCTCAGCCACCGCGAAAATGACATCAAAAACGCCATTAACC
TGATGTTCTGGGGAATATAAATGTCAGGCTCCCTTATACACAGCCAGTCTGCAGGTCGACGGTCTCGACT
CACGCCTGAGCAGGTAGTGGCTATTGCATCCAACCACGGGGGCAGACCCGCACTGGAGTCAATCGTGGCC
CAGCTTTCGAGGCCGGACCCCGCGCTGGCCGCACTCACTAATGATCATCTTGTAGCGCTGGCCTGCCTCG
GCGGACGACCCGCCTTGGATGCGGTGAAGAAGGGGCTCCCGCACGCGCCTGCATTGATTAAGCGGACCAA
CAGAAGGATTCCCGAGAGGACATCACATCGAGTGGCAGGCCTGCAGGGAAGTGGTTCCCAACTCGTGAAG
AGTGAACTTGAGGAGAAAAAGTCGGAGCTGCGGCACAAATTGAAATACGTACCGCATGAATACATCGAAC
TTATCGAAATTGCTAGGAACTCGACTCAAGACAGAATCCTTGAGATGAAGGTAATGGAGTTCTTTATGAA
GGTTTATGGATACCGAGGGAAGCATCTCGGTGGATCACGAAAACCCGACGGAGCAATCTATACGGTGGGG
AGCCCGATTGATTACGGAGTGATCGTCGACACGAAAGCCTACAGCGGTGGGTACAATCTTCCCATCGGGC
AGGCAGATGAGATGCAACGTTATGTCGAAGAAAATCAGACCAGGAACAAACACATCAATCCAAATGAGTG
GTGGAAAGTGTATCCTTCATCAGTGACCGAGTTTAAGTTTTTGTTTGTCTCTGGGCATTTCAAAGGCAAC
TATAAGGCCCAGCTCACACGGTTGAATCACATTACGAACTGCAATGGTGCGGTTTTGTCCGTAGAGGAAC
TGCTCATTGGTGGAGAAATGATCAAAGCGGGAACTCTGACACTGGAAGAAGTCAGACGCAAGTTTAACAA
TGGCGAGATCAATTTC
