>Addgene plasmid #49633 | pTH-NH(G)-Fok1 | addgene partial sequence | sequence record 77717 | BGH-rev 5'-TAGAAGGCACAGTCGAGG-3'
TATGAGCGGAAATTGATCTCGCCATTGTTAAACTTGCGTCTGACTTCTTCCAGTGTCAGAGTTCCCGCTT
TGATCATTTCTCCACCAATGAGCAGTTCCTCTACGGACAAAACCGCACCATTGCAGTTCGTAATGTGATT
CAACCGTGTGAGCTGGGCCTTATAGTTGCCTTTGAAATGCCCAGAGACAAACAAAAACTTAAACTCGGTC
ACTGATGAAGGATACACTTTCCACCACTCATTTGGATTGATGTGTTTGTTCCTGGTCTGATTTTCTTCGA
CATAACGTTGCATCTCATCTGCCTGCCCGATGGGAAGATTGTACCCACCGCTGTAGGCTTTCGTGTCGAC
GATCACTCCGTAATCAATCGGGCTCCCCACCGTATAGATTGCTCCGTCGGGTTTTCGTGATCCACCGAGA
TGCTTCCCTCGGTATCCATAAACCTTCATAAAGAACTCCATTACCTTCATCTCAAGGATTCTGTCTTGAG
TCGAGTTCCTAGCAATTTCGATAAGTTCGATGTATTCATGCGGTACGTATTTCAATTTGTGCCGCAGCTC
CGACTTTTTCTCCTCAAGTTCACTCTTCACGAGTTGGGAACCACTTCCCTGCAGGCCTGCCACTCGATGT
GATGTCCTCTCGGGAATCCTTCTGTTGGTCCGCTTAATCAATGCAGGCGCGTGCGGGAGCCCCTTCTTCA
CCGCATCCAAGGCGGGTCGTCCGCCGAGGCAGGCCAGCGCTACAAGATGATCATTAGTGAGTGCGGCCAG
CGCGGGGTCCGGCCTCGAAAGCTGGGCCACGATTGACTCCAGTGCGGGTCTGCCCCCGTGGTTGGATGCA
ATAGCCACTACCTGCTCAGGCGTGAGTCGAGACCGTCGA
